Addgene plasmid #228895: pET29b_GST-Nb32
Purpose: Express GST-tagged anti-Zika Nb32 in E.coli
Depositing lab: Magnus Rueping. Depositing organization: King Abdullah University of Science and Technology (KAUST). Publication: Nanobody-Based Lateral Flow Assay for Rapid Zika Virus Detection. Peng Y, Alqatari A, Kiessling F, Renn D, Grunberg R, Arold ST, Rueping M. ACS Synth Biol. 2025 Mar 21;14(3):890-900. doi: 10.1021/acssynbio.4c00819. Epub 2025 Mar 7. PubMed 40053481.
Backbone
  Vector backbone: pET-29b
  Backbone manufacturer: Twist Bioscience
  Backbone size w/o insert (bp): 5370
  Vector type: Bacterial Expression
Growth in bacteria
  Bacterial resistance: Kanamycin, 50 μg/mL
  Growth temperature: 37°C
  Growth strain: DH5alpha
  Growth instructions: E.coli SHuffle T7 strain for expression
  Copy number: Low Copy
Gene/Insert
  Gene/Insert name: GST-tagged Nb32 (alt name: GST-Nb32)
  Species: Synthetic
  Insert size (bp): 1062
  Promoter: T7
  Tag / fusion protein: GST (N terminal on backbone)
  Cloning method: Gene Synthesis
Terms and licenses: Academic/Nonprofit Terms; Industry Terms: Not Available to Industry
How to cite: pET29b_GST-Nb32 was a gift from Magnus Rueping (Addgene plasmid # 228895 ; http://n2t.net/addgene:228895 ; RRID:Addgene_228895)
