[The description below was written by a language model from this plasmid's Addgene catalogue record and pLannotate feature annotations shown in this document.]
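Description:
pET29b_GST-Nb32 is a bacterial expression plasmid built on the pET-29b backbone for producing a GST-tagged anti-Zika virus nanobody, Nb32, in E. coli. The sequenced record is about 6.3 kb. It is propagated through a ColE1/pBR322-type origin accompanied by the bom region and the rop gene, which keeps copy number low, consistent with the catalogue entry. Selection is by kanamycin through an aminoglycoside phosphotransferase gene. An f1 origin is also present, and short tetracycline-resistance fragments flanking the lacI region are backbone remnants rather than functional markers.

The synthetic insert of roughly 1.1 kb sits in a standard pET expression cassette: a T7 promoter followed immediately by a lac operator, the T7 gene 10 ribosome binding site, the open reading frame, and a T7 terminator. The plasmid-borne lacI gene supplies repressor, so transcription depends on a host providing T7 RNA polymerase and is inducible with IPTG. The coding region begins with Schistosoma japonicum glutathione S-transferase, followed after a short unannotated gap by a segment the automated annotation matches to an immunoglobulin heavy-chain variable domain; this corresponds to the Nb32 nanobody. The reading frame appears to continue across the sequence origin into a polyhistidine tag (annotated as a fragment of a 9xHis tag), which is not listed in the catalogue fields. A short match to a T7 gene 10B-derived solubility tag lies between it and the terminator and may be an annotation artefact.

The record names a SHuffle T7 strain as the expression host, a choice that favours disulfide bond formation in the cytoplasm. The associated publication concerns a nanobody-based lateral flow assay for rapid Zika virus detection, for which this fusion protein would serve as a reagent.
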