Features (pLannotate 1.2.2; 20 found; start..end, strand, type, name):
      7..24      +  CDS            9xHis (fragment): 9xHis affinity tag
     34..83      +  CDS            SET1 (fragment): solubility-enhancement tag derived from T7 phage gene 10B
     91..138     +  terminator     T7 terminator: transcription terminator for bacteriophage T7 RNA polymerase
    175..603     +  rep_origin     f1 ori (sequence partly withheld): f1 bacteriophage origin of replication; arrow indicates direction of (+) strand synthesis
    656..713     +  promoter       AmpR promoter (fragment): bla
    722..1537    -  CDS            KanR: aminoglycoside phosphotransferase; aph(3')-Ia; confers resistance to kanamycin in bacteria or G418 (Geneticin®) in eukaryotes
   1659..2247    +  rep_origin     ori: high-copy-number ColE1/pMB1/pBR322/pUC origin of replication
   2433..2572    -  misc_feature   bom: basis of mobility region from pBR322
   2674..2865    -  CDS            rop: Rop protein, which maintains plasmids at low copy number; rop
   2882..3262    +  CDS            YPB1_ECOLX: Protein predicted: Swiss-Prot protein existence level 4. From Escherichia coli.
   3334..3625    -  CDS            TcR (fragment): tetracycline efflux protein; tet; confers resistance to tetracycline
   3640..3661    -  protein_bind   CAP binding site: CAP binding activates transcription in the presence of cAMP. E. coli catabolite activator protein
   3674..4756    -  CDS            lacI: lac repressor; lacI; The lac repressor binds to the lac operator to inhibit transcription in E. coli. This inhibition can be relieved by adding lactose or isopropyl-β-D-thiogalactopyranoside (IPTG).
   4757..4834    -  promoter       lacI promoter: lacI
   4842..5121    -  CDS            TcR (fragment): tetracycline efflux protein; tet; confers resistance to tetracycline
   5147..5165    +  promoter       T7 promoter: promoter for bacteriophage T7 RNA polymerase
   5166..5190    +  protein_bind   lac operator: The lac repressor binds to the lac operator to inhibit transcription in E. coli. This inhibition can be relieved by adding lactose or isopropyl-β-D-thiogalactopyranoside (IPTG). lac repressor encoded by lacI
   5205..5227    +  RBS            RBS: efficient ribosome binding site from bacteriophage T7 gene 10 (Olins and Rangwala, 1989)
   5235..5888    +  CDS            GST26_SCHJA: Experimental evidence at protein level: Swiss-Prot protein existence level 1. GST isoenzymes appear to play a central role in the parasite detoxification system. Other functions are also suspected including a role in increasing the solubility of haematin in the parasite gut. From Schistosoma japonicum (Blood fluke).
   5952..6293    +  CDS            HV01_CANLF: Experimental evidence at protein level: Swiss-Prot protein existence level 1. From Canis lupus familiaris (Dog) (Canis familiaris).
>Addgene plasmid #228895 | pET29b_GST-Nb32 | addgene full sequence | sequence record 459811 | Addgene NGS Result
CTCGAGCACCACCACCACCACCACTGAGATCCGGCTGCTAACAAAGCCCGAAAGGAAGCTGAGTTGGCTG
CTGCCACCGCTGAGCAATAACTAGCATAACCCCTTGGGGCCTCTAAACGGGTCTTGAGGGGTTTTTTGCT
GAAAGGAGGAACTATATCCGGATTGGCGAATGGG
[124 nt withheld, positions 175-298]
C
[91 nt withheld, positions 300-390]
A
[49 nt withheld, positions 392-440]
CCTTTGACGTTGGAGTCCACGTTCTTT
[37 nt withheld, positions 468-504]
ACCCTATCTCGGTCTATTCTTTTGATTTATAAGGGATTTTGCCGATTTCGGCCTATTGGTTAAAAAATGA
GCTGATTTAACAAAAATTTAACGCGAATTTTAACAAAATATTAACGCTTACAATTTAGGTGGCACTTTTC
GGGGAAATGTGCGCGGAACCCCTATTTGTTTATTTTTCTAAATACATTCAAATATGTATCCGCTCATGAA
TTAATTCTTAGAAAAACTCATCGAGCATCAAATGAAACTGCAATTTATTCATATCAGGATTATCAATACC
ATATTTTTGAAAAAGCCGTTTCTGTAATGAAGGAGAAAACTCACCGAGGCAGTTCCATAGGATGGCAAGA
TCCTGGTATCGGTCTGCGATTCCGACTCGTCCAACATCAATACAACCTATTAATTTCCCCTCGTCAAAAA
TAAGGTTATCAAGTGAGAAATCACCATGAGTGACGACTGAATCCGGTGAGAATGGCAAAAGTTTATGCAT
TTCTTTCCAGACTTGTTCAACAGGCCAGCCATTACGCTCGTCATCAAAATCACTCGCATCAACCAAACCG
TTATTCATTCGTGATTGCGCCTGAGCGAGACGAAATACGCGATCGCTGTTAAAAGGACAATTACAAACAG
GAATCGAATGCAACCGGCGCAGGAACACTGCCAGCGCATCAACAATATTTTCACCTGAATCAGGATATTC
TTCTAATACCTGGAATGCTGTTTTCCCGGGGATCGCAGTGGTGAGTAACCATGCATCATCAGGAGTACGG
ATAAAATGCTTGATGGTCGGAAGAGGCATAAATTCCGTCAGCCAGTTTAGTCTGACCATCTCATCTGTAA
CATCATTGGCAACGCTACCTTTGCCATGTTTCAGAAACAACTCTGGCGCATCGGGCTTCCCATACAATCG
ATAGATTGTCGCACCTGATTGCCCGACATTATCGCGAGCCCATTTATACCCATATAAATCAGCATCCATG
TTGGAATTTAATCGCGGCCTAGAGCAAGACGTTTCCCGTTGAATATGGCTCATAACACCCCTTGTATTAC
TGTTTATGTAAGCAGACAGTTTTATTGTTCATGACCAAAATCCCTTAACGTGAGTTTTCGTTCCACTGAG
CGTCAGACCCCGTAGAAAAGATCAAAGGATCTTCTTGAGATCCTTTTTTTCTGCGCGTAATCTGCTGCTT
GCAAACAAAAAAACCACCGCTACCAGCGGTGGTTTGTTTGCCGGATCAAGAGCTACCAACTCTTTTTCCG
AAGGTAACTGGCTTCAGCAGAGCGCAGATACCAAATACTGTCCTTCTAGTGTAGCCGTAGTTAGGCCACC
ACTTCAAGAACTCTGTAGCACCGCCTACATACCTCGCTCTGCTAATCCTGTTACCAGTGGCTGCTGCCAG
TGGCGATAAGTCGTGTCTTACCGGGTTGGACTCAAGACGATAGTTACCGGATAAGGCGCAGCGGTCGGGC
TGAACGGGGGGTTCGTGCACACAGCCCAGCTTGGAGCGAACGACCTACACCGAACTGAGATACCTACAGC
GTGAGCTATGAGAAAGCGCCACGCTTCCCGAAGGGAGAAAGGCGGACAGGTATCCGGTAAGCGGCAGGGT
CGGAACAGGAGAGCGCACGAGGGAGCTTCCAGGGGGAAACGCCTGGTATCTTTATAGTCCTGTCGGGTTT
CGCCACCTCTGACTTGAGCGTCGATTTTTGTGATGCTCGTCAGGGGGGCGGAGCCTATGGAAAAACGCCA
GCAACGCGGCCTTTTTACGGTTCCTGGCCTTTTGCTGGCCTTTTGCTCACATGTTCTTTCCTGCGTTATC
CCCTGATTCTGTGGATAACCGTATTACCGCCTTTGAGTGAGCTGATACCGCTCGCCGCAGCCGAACGACC
GAGCGCAGCGAGTCAGTGAGCGAGGAAGCGGAAGAGCGCCTGATGCGGTATTTTCTCCTTACGCATCTGT
GCGGTATTTCACACCGCAATGGTGCACTCTCAGTACAATCTGCTCTGATGCCGCATAGTTAAGCCAGTAT
ACACTCCGCTATCGCTACGTGACTGGGTCATGGCTGCGCCCCGACACCCGCCAACACCCGCTGACGCGCC
CTGACGGGCTTGTCTGCTCCCGGCATCCGCTTACAGACAAGCTGTGACCGTCTCCGGGAGCTGCATGTGT
CAGAGGTTTTCACCGTCATCACCGAAACGCGCGAGGCAGCTGCGGTAAAGCTCATCAGCGTGGTCGTGAA
GCGATTCACAGATGTCTGCCTGTTCATCCGCGTCCAGCTCGTTGAGTTTCTCCAGAAGCGTTAATGTCTG
GCTTCTGATAAAGCGGGCCATGTTAAGGGCGGTTTTTTCCTGTTTGGTCACTGATGCCTCCGTGTAAGGG
GGATTTCTGTTCATGGGGGTAATGATACCGATGAAACGAGAGAGGATGCTCACGATACGGGTTACTGATG
ATGAACATGCCCGGTTACTGGAACGTTGTGAGGGTAAACAACTGGCGGTATGGATGCGGCGGGACCAGAG
AAAAATCACTCAGGGTCAATGCCAGCGCTTCGTTAATACAGATGTAGGTGTTCCACAGGGTAGCCAGCAG
CATCCTGCGATGCAGATCCGGAACATAATGGTGCAGGGCGCTGACTTCCGCGTTTCCAGACTTTACGAAA
CACGGAAACCGAAGACCATTCATGTTGTTGCTCAGGTCGCAGACGTTTTGCAGCAGCAGTCGCTTCACGT
TCGCTCGCGTATCGGTGATTCATTCTGCTAACCAGTAAGGCAACCCCGCCAGCCTAGCCGGGTCCTCAAC
GACAGGAGCACGATCATGCGCACCCGTGGGGCCGCCATGCCGGCGATAATGGCCTGCTTCTCGCCGAAAC
GTTTGGTGGCGGGACCAGTGACGAAGGCTTGAGCGAGGGCGTGCAAGATTCCGAATACCGCAAGCGACAG
GCCGATCATCGTCGCGCTCCAGCGAAAGCGGTCCTCGCCGAAAATGACCCAGAGCGCTGCCGGCACCTGT
CCTACGAGTTGCATGATAAAGAAGACAGTCATAAGTGCGGCGACGATAGTCATGCCCCGCGCCCACCGGA
AGGAGCTGACTGGGTTGAAGGCTCTCAAGGGCATCGGTCGAGATCCCGGTGCCTAATGAGTGAGCTAACT
TACATTAATTGCGTTGCGCTCACTGCCCGCTTTCCAGTCGGGAAACCTGTCGTGCCAGCTGCATTAATGA
ATCGGCCAACGCGCGGGGAGAGGCGGTTTGCGTATTGGGCGCCAGGGTGGTTTTTCTTTTCACCAGTGAG
ACGGGCAACAGCTGATTGCCCTTCACCGCCTGGCCCTGAGAGAGTTGCAGCAAGCGGTCCACGCTGGTTT
GCCCCAGCAGGCGAAAATCCTGTTTGATGGTGGTTAACGGCGGGATATAACATGAGCTGTCTTCGGTATC
GTCGTATCCCACTACCGAGATGTCCGCACCAACGCGCAGCCCGGACTCGGTAATGGCGCGCATTGCGCCC
AGCGCCATCTGATCGTTGGCAACCAGCATCGCAGTGGGAACGATGCCCTCATTCAGCATTTGCATGGTTT
GTTGAAAACCGGACATGGCACTCCAGTCGCCTTCCCGTTCCGCTATCGGCTGAATTTGATTGCGAGTGAG
ATATTTATGCCAGCCAGCCAGACGCAGACGCGCCGAGACAGAACTTAATGGGCCCGCTAACAGCGCGATT
TGCTGGTGACCCAATGCGACCAGATGCTCCACGCCCAGTCGCGTACCGTCTTCATGGGAGAAAATAATAC
TGTTGATGGGTGTCTGGTCAGAGACATCAAGAAATAACGCCGGAACATTAGTGCAGGCAGCTTCCACAGC
AATGGCATCCTGGTCATCCAGCGGATAGTTAATGATCAGCCCACTGACGCGTTGCGCGAGAAGATTGTGC
ACCGCCGCTTTACAGGCTTCGACGCCGCTTCGTTCTACCATCGACACCACCACGCTGGCACCCAGTTGAT
CGGCGCGAGATTTAATCGCCGCGACAATTTGCGACGGCGCGTGCAGGGCCAGACTGGAGGTGGCAACGCC
AATCAGCAACGACTGTTTGCCCGCCAGTTGTTGTGCCACGCGGTTGGGAATGTAATTCAGCTCCGCCATC
GCCGCTTCCACTTTTTCCCGCGTTTTCGCAGAAACGTGGCTGGCCTGGTTCACCACGCGGGAAACGGTCT
GATAAGAGACACCGGCATACTCTGCGACATCGTATAACGTTACTGGTTTCACATTCACCACCCTGAATTG
ACTCTCTTCCGGGCGCTATCATGCCATACCGCGAAAGGTTTTGCGCCATTCGATGGTGTCCGGGATCTCG
ACGCTCTCCCTTATGCGACTCCTGCATTAGGAAGCAGCCCAGTAGTAGGTTGAGGCCGTTGAGCACCGCC
GCCGCAAGGAATGGTGCATGCAAGGAGATGGCGCCCAACAGTCCCCCGGCCACGGGGCCTGCCACCATAC
CCACGCCGAAACAAGCGCTCATGAGCCCGAAGTGGCGAGCCCGATCTTCCCCATCGGTGATGTCGGCGAT
ATAGGCGCCAGCAACCGCACCTGTGGCGCCGGTGATGCCGGCCACGATGCGTCCGGCGTAGAGGATCGAG
ATCGATCTCGATCCCGCGAAATTAATACGACTCACTATAGGGGAATTGTGAGCGGATAACAATTCCCCTC
TAGAAATAATTTTGTTTAACTTTAAGAAGGAGATATACATATGTCTCCAATTCTGGGATACTGGAAAATC
AAAGGCCTGGTTCAGCCCACGCGCCTTCTGCTCGAGTATCTTGAGGAAAAGTATGAGGAACACTTGTACG
AACGAGATGAGGGTGACAAGTGGCGCAATAAGAAGTTTGAACTCGGCTTAGAGTTCCCGAACCTTCCTTA
TTATATCGACGGAGACGTGAAGCTGACGCAGTCGATGGCGATCATCCGTTACATTGCAGACAAACACAAT
ATGCTGGGCGGTTGCCCGAAGGAGCGCGCGGAGATTTCGATGTTAGAGGGTGCGGTTTTGGACATACGTT
ACGGGGTAAGTAGAATAGCCTACAGCAAAGATTTCGAGACATTAAAGGTGGACTTTCTTTCGAAGCTCCC
TGAAATGTTAAAGATGTTTGAGGATCGTTTATGCCATAAAACCTACTTGAACGGCGATCATGTCACGCAC
CCGGATTTCATGCTTTATGACGCTCTTGACGTTGTTTTATACATGGACCCAATGTGCTTAGACGCTTTCC
CGAAGTTAGTCTGCTTCAAGAAGAGAATCGAAGCAATTCCTCAAATCGACAAGTACTTGAAAAGCAGTAA
ATATATTGCATGGCCCCTTCAAGGTTGGCAAGCCACATTCGGCGGTGGGGATCACCCGCCCAAATCAGAC
CTCGTGCCCCGGGGATCAAGCGGCTCGGGTTCGGGCAGCGGTTCTGGCTCCACAGGAGAAGTTCAACTTG
TAGAATCGGGCGGTGGGCTGGTTCAAGCGGGCGGGTCCCTTAGACTGTCTTGCGCAGTATCAGGCATAGA
TTTCTCACGGTACGCGATAACATGGAATCGCCAGTCACCGGGGAATCAAAGACGCGAGTGGGTAGCAACG
CTGCCCCCGGCCGATACCACGGTATACGCGGATGCCGTCAAGGGCCGCTTCACAATATCGCGTGACAACA
CAAAGAACACCGTTTACTTGCAAATGAACTCACTCAAACCCGAAGACACCGCCGTATACTATTGCGCGAC
CAGCCCCCGTATTCATAACTGGGGCCAAGGGACCCAAGTAACAGTTTCGTGA
