>Addgene plasmid #228895 | pET29b_GST-Nb32 | depositor partial sequence | sequence record 450003 | Nb32
GAAGTTCAACTTGTAGAATCGGGCGGTGGGCTGGTTCAAGCGGGCGGGTCCCTTAGACTGTCTTGCGCAG
TATCAGGCATAGATTTCTCACGGTACGCGATAACATGGAATCGCCAGTCACCGGGGAATCAAAGACGCGA
GTGGGTAGCAACGCTGCCCCCGGCCGATACCACGGTATACGCGGATGCCGTCAAGGGCCGCTTCACAATA
TCGCGTGACAACACAAAGAACACCGTTTACTTGCAAATGAACTCACTCAAACCCGAAGACACCGCCGTAT
ACTATTGCGCGACCAGCCCCCGTATTCATAACTGGGGCCAAGGGACCCAAGTAACAGTTTCGTGA
